Addgene plasmid #39424: TAL2090
Depositing lab: Keith Joung. Depositing organization: Massachusetts General Hospital. Publication: FLASH assembly of TALENs for high-throughput genome editing. Reyon D, Tsai SQ, Khayter C, Foden JA, Sander JD, Joung JK. Nat Biotechnol. 2012 Apr 8. doi: 10.1038/nbt.2170. PubMed 22484455.
Backbone
  Vector backbone: JDS70
  Backbone manufacturer: Joung lab (Addgene Plasmid # 32285)
  Backbone size w/o insert (bp): 6447
  Vector type: Mammalian Expression ; T7
Growth in bacteria
  Bacterial resistance: Ampicillin, 100 μg/mL
  Growth temperature: 37°C
  Growth strain: XL1 Blue
  Copy number: High Copy
Gene/Insert
  Gene/Insert name: eGFP-TALEN-34-Left
  Species: H. sapiens (human)
  Insert size (bp): 1538
  Promoter: CMV
  Tag / fusion protein: 3X Flag (N terminal on backbone); WT FOKI (C terminal on backbone)
  Cloning method: Restriction Enzyme; 5′ cloning site BsmBI (destroyed during cloning); 3′ cloning site BsmBI (destroyed during cloning)
  Sequencing primers: 5′ CMV-F
Terms and licenses: Academic/Nonprofit Terms; Industry Terms: Not Available to Industry
Depositor comments: Target binding site: TTCAAGGAGGACGGCAA To reduce the chance of recombination in this plasmid, do not grow in liquid culture for more than 12-14 hours. It is strongly recommended that users perform a diagnostic digest to verify this plasmid prior to use. For example, a double digest of the plasmid with BamHI and KpnI should result in two bands at 2.2kb and 5.8kb
How to cite: TAL2090 was a gift from Keith Joung (Addgene plasmid # 39424 ; http://n2t.net/addgene:39424 ; RRID:Addgene_39424)
