[The description below was written by a language model from this plasmid's Addgene catalogue record.]
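Description:
TAL2090 is a mammalian expression plasmid encoding the left monomer of a TALEN pair (eGFP-TALEN-34-Left) directed against a site in the eGFP coding sequence. It is built on the JDS70 backbone, a roughly 6.4 kb TALEN expression vector, and is propagated in E. coli as a high-copy plasmid under ampicillin selection. The vector type is listed as mammalian expression with T7, indicating that a T7 promoter is also available, which would typically allow in vitro transcription of the nuclease mRNA. The record provides no feature table, so the origin of replication, polyadenylation signal and other backbone elements are not stated.

The insert is an approximately 1.5 kb array of TAL effector repeats, assembled by the FLASH method and cloned into the backbone through BsmBI sites that were destroyed in the process. This type IIS strategy places the repeat array seamlessly in frame with sequences supplied by the backbone: an N-terminal 3X Flag tag for detection and a C-terminal wild-type FokI nuclease domain. Expression is driven by the CMV promoter. Because FokI cleaves only as a dimer, this left-hand monomer is meant to be co-expressed with the matching right-hand TALEN so that the two bind adjacent half-sites and introduce a double-strand break in the spacer between them. Although the species field lists human, the insert name indicates that the target is an eGFP reporter gene, consistent with use in reporter-disruption assays for measuring TALEN activity in cultured cells. The depositor notes that the repetitive array is prone to recombination and recommends checking plasmid integrity by diagnostic digest before use.
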