>Addgene plasmid #39424 | TAL2090 | depositor partial sequence | sequence record 49726 | TAL2090 sequence 1538 bps
GAACCTGACCCCAGACCAGGTAGTCGCAATCGCGTCAAACGGAGGGGGAAAGCAAGCCCTGGAAACCGTG
CAAAGGTTGTTGCCGGTCCTTTGTCAAGACCACGGCCTTACACCGGAGCAAGTCGTGGCCATTGCATCCC
ACGACGGTGGCAAACAGGCTCTTGAGACGGTTCAGAGACTTCTCCCAGTTCTCTGTCAAGCCCACGGGCT
GACTCCCGATCAAGTTGTAGCGATTGCGTCGAACATTGGAGGGAAACAAGCATTGGAGACTGTCCAACGG
CTCCTTCCCGTGTTGTGTCAAGCCCACGGTTTGACGCCTGCACAAGTGGTCGCCATCGCCTCCAATATTG
GCGGTAAGCAGGCGCTGGAAACAGTACAGCGCCTGCTGCCTGTACTGTGCCAGGATCATGGACTGACCCC
AGACCAGGTAGTCGCAATCGCGAACAATAATGGGGGAAAGCAAGCCCTGGAAACCGTGCAAAGGTTGTTG
CCGGTCCTTTGTCAAGACCACGGCCTTACACCGGAGCAAGTCGTGGCCATTGCAAATAATAACGGTGGCA
AACAGGCTCTTGAGACGGTTCAGAGACTTCTCCCAGTTCTCTGTCAAGCCCACGGGCTGACTCCCGATCA
AGTTGTAGCGATTGCGTCGAACATTGGAGGGAAACAAGCATTGGAGACTGTCCAACGGCTCCTTCCCGTG
TTGTGTCAAGCCCACGGTTTGACGCCTGCACAAGTGGTCGCCATCGCCAACAACAACGGCGGTAAGCAGG
CGCTGGAAACAGTACAGCGCCTGCTGCCTGTACTGTGCCAGGATCATGGACTGACCCCAGACCAGGTAGT
CGCAATCGCGAACAATAATGGGGGAAAGCAAGCCCTGGAAACCGTGCAAAGGTTGTTGCCGGTCCTTTGT
CAAGACCACGGCCTTACACCGGAGCAAGTCGTGGCCATTGCAAGCAACATCGGTGGCAAACAGGCTCTTG
AGACGGTTCAGAGACTTCTCCCAGTTCTCTGTCAAGCCCACGGGCTGACTCCCGATCAAGTTGTAGCGAT
TGCGTCGCATGACGGAGGGAAACAAGCATTGGAGACTGTCCAACGGCTCCTTCCCGTGTTGTGTCAAGCC
CACGGTTTGACGCCTGCACAAGTGGTCGCCATCGCCAACAACAACGGCGGTAAGCAGGCGCTGGAAACAG
TACAGCGCCTGCTGCCTGTACTGTGCCAGGATCATGGACTGACCCCAGACCAGGTAGTCGCAATCGCGAA
CAATAATGGGGGAAAGCAAGCCCTGGAAACCGTGCAAAGGTTGTTGCCGGTCCTTTGTCAAGACCACGGC
CTTACACCGGAGCAAGTCGTGGCCATTGCATCCCACGACGGTGGCAAACAGGCTCTTGAGACGGTTCAGA
GACTTCTCCCAGTTCTCTGTCAAGCCCACGGGCTGACTCCCGATCAAGTTGTAGCGATTGCGTCGAACAT
TGGAGGGAAACAAGCATTGGAGACTGTCCAACGGCTCCTTCCCGTGTTGTGTCAAGCCCACGGTCTGA
