>Addgene plasmid #39424 | TAL2090 | addgene partial sequence | sequence record 52599 | JDS-TALEN-F 5'-TAGGGGTCGGTAAACAGTGG-3'
TGTGGCGGGTGAGCTTAGGGGGCCTCCGCTCCAGCTCGACACCGGGCAGCTGCTGAAGATCGCGAAGAGA
GGGGGAGTAACAGCGGTAGAGGCAGTGCACGCCTGGCGCAATGCGCTCACCGGGGCCCCCTTGAACCTGA
CCCCAGACCAGGTAGTCGCAATCGCGTCAAACGGAGGGGGAAAGCAAGCCCTGGAAACCGTGCAAAGGTT
GTTGCCGGTCCTTTGTCAAGACCACGGCCTTACACCGGAGCAAGTCGTGGCCATTGCATCCCACGACGGT
GGCAAACAGGCTCTTGAGACGGTTCAGAGACTTCTCCCAGTTCTCTGTCAAGCCCACGGGCTGACTCCCG
ATCAAGTTGTAGCGATTGCGTCGAACATTGGAGGGAAACAAGCATTGGAGACTGTCCAACGGCTCCTTCC
CGTGTTGTGTCAAGCCCACGGTTTGACGCCTGCACAAGTGGTCGCCATCGCCTCCAATATTGGCGGTAAG
CAGGCGCTGGAAACAGTACAGCGCCTGCTGCCTGTACTGTGCCAGGATCATGGACTGACCCCAGACCAGG
TAGTCGCAATCGCGAACAATAATGGGGGAAAGCAAGCCCTGGAAACCGTGCAAAGGTTGTTGCCGGTCCT
TTGTCAAGACCACGGCCTTACACCGGAGCAAGTCGTGGCCATTGCAAATAATAACGGTGGCAAACAGGCT
CTTGAGACGGTTCAGAGACTTCTCCCAGTTCTCTGTCAAGCCCACGGGCTGACTCCCGATCAAGTTGTAG
CGATTGCGTCGAACATTGGAGGGAAACAAGCATTGGAGACTGTCCAACGGCTCCTTCCCGTGTTGTGTCA
AGCCCACGGTTTGACGCCTGCACAAGTGGTCGCCATCGCC
